>Addgene plasmid #149606 | pVD_01 | addgene full sequence | sequence record 319302 | Addgene NGS Result
TTTTTTTATAACTTATTTAATAATAAAAATCATAAATCATAAGAAATTCGCTTATTTAGAAGTGTCAACA
ACGTATCTACCAACGGAATGCGTGCGATGCACACACCATAGCTTCAAAATGTTTCTACTCCTTTTTTACT
CTTCCAGATTTTCTCGGACTCCGCGCATCGCCGTACCACTTCAAAACACCCAAGCACAGCATACTAAATT
TCCCCTCTTTCTTCCTCTAGGGTGTCGTTAATTACCCGTACTAAAGGTTTGGAAAAGAAAAAAGAGACCG
CCTCGTTTCTTTTTCTTCGTCGAAAAAGGCAATAAAAATTTTTATCACGTTTCTTTTTCTTGAAAATTTT
TTTTTTTGATTTTTTTCTCTTTCGATGACCTCCCATTGATATTTAAGTTAATAAACGGTCTTCAATTTCT
CAAGTTTCAGTTTCATTTTTCTTGTTCTATTACAACTTTTTTTACTTCTTGCTCATTAGAAAGAAAGCAT
AGCAATCTAATCTAAGTTTTAATTACAAATCTGTCATAAAACAATGGACATGCCGAGAATCAAACCCGGT
CAGAGGGTTATGATGGCGTTGCGTAAGATGATCGCTAGTGGGGAAATCAAATCCGGCGAAAGGATTGCAG
AGATCCCAACCGCAGCCGCACTGGGGGTTTCCAGGATGCCAGTCCGTACAGCATTGCGTAGTTTGGAACA
AGAGGGATTGGTGGTTCGTTTGGGCGCCAGAGGTTACGCGGCTCGTGGTGTCAGCAGCGACCAAATAAGA
GACGCGATCGAAGTTAGGGGAGTACTGGAAGGGTTCGCTGCCAGGCGTTTAGCTGAGCGTGGGATGACAG
CGGAAACCCATGCCCGTTTTGTAGCTCTAATTGCTGAGGGAGAGGCTTTATTTGCAGCAGGGCGTCTAAA
CGGAGAGGATCTTGACAGGTATGCTGCGTACAACCAAGCATTTCACGACACCCTTGTGTCCGCGGCAGGC
AATGGCGCGGTAGAGTCCGCCCTTGCGCGTAACGGCTTCGAGCCCTTCGCCGCTGCTGGAGCATTAGCAC
TTGACCTAATGGACTTGCCAGCGGAGTATGAACACCTGCTGGCGGCCCACAGACAGCATCAAGCCGTATT
GGATGCGGTGTCATGTGGCGATGCAGAGGGAGCAGAGAGAATCATGAGGGACCACGCTCTTGCGGCGATC
CGTAACGCAAAAGTTTTTGAAGCTGCTGCTTCCGCTGGGGCTCCGCTAGGTGCGGCCTGGAGTATAAGAG
CAGACTGATAATCGCGTGCATTCATCCGCTCTAACCGAAAAGGAAGGAGTTAGACAACCTGAAGTCTAGG
TCCCTATTTATTTTTTTATAGTTATGTTAGTATTAAGAACGTTATTTATATTTCAAATTTTTCTTTTTTT
TCTGTACAGACGCGTGTACGCATGTAACATTATACTGAAAACCTTGCTTGAGAAGAGCTCCAGCTTTTGT
TCCCTTTAGTGAGGGTTAATTGCGCGCTTGGCGTAATCATGGTCATAGCTGTTTCCTGTGTGAAATTGTT
ATCCGCTCACAATTCCACACAACATACGAGCCGGAAGCATAAAGTGTAAAGCCTGGGGTGCCTAATGAGT
GAGCTAACTCACATTAATTGCGTTGCGCTCACTGCCCGCTTTCCAGTCGGGAAACCTGTCGTGCCAGCTG
CATTAATGAATCGGCCAACGCGCGGGGAGAGGCGGTTTGCGTATTGGGCGCTCTTCCGCTTCCTCGCTCA
CTGACTCGCTGCGCTCGGTCGTTCGGCTGCGGCGAGCGGTATCAGCTCACTCAAAGGCGGTAATACGGTT
ATCCACAGAATCAGGGGATAACGCAGGAAAGAACATGTGAGCAAAAGGCCAGCAAAAGGCCAGGAACCGT
AAAAAGGCCGCGTTGCTGGCGTTTTTCCATAGGCTCCGCCCCCCTGACGAGCATCACAAAAATCGACGCT
CAAGTCAGAGGTGGCGAAACCCGACAGGACTATAAAGATACCAGGCGTTTCCCCCTGGAAGCTCCCTCGT
GCGCTCTCCTGTTCCGACCCTGCCGCTTACCGGATACCTGTCCGCCTTTCTCCCTTCGGGAAGCGTGGCG
CTTTCTCATAGCTCACGCTGTAGGTATCTCAGTTCGGTGTAGGTCGTTCGCTCCAAGCTGGGCTGTGTGC
ACGAACCCCCCGTTCAGCCCGACCGCTGCGCCTTATCCGGTAACTATCGTCTTGAGTCCAACCCGGTAAG
ACACGACTTATCGCCACTGGCAGCAGCCACTGGTAACAGGATTAGCAGAGCGAGGTATGTAGGCGGTGCT
ACAGAGTTCTTGAAGTGGTGGCCTAACTACGGCTACACTAGAAGAACAGTATTTGGTATCTGCGCTCTGC
TGAAGCCAGTTACCTTCGGAAAAAGAGTTGGTAGCTCTTGATCCGGCAAACAAACCACCGCTGGTAGCGG
TGGTTTTTTTGTTTGCAAGCAGCAGATTACGCGCAGAAAAAAAGGATCTCAAGAAGATCCTTTGATCTTT
TCTACGGGGTCTGACGCTCAGTGGAACGAAAACTCACGTTAAGGGATTTTGGTCATGAGATTATCAAAAA
GGATCTTCACCTAGATCCTTTTAAATTAAAAATGAAGTTTTAAATCAATCTAAAGTATATATGAGTAAAC
TTGGTCTGACAGTTACCAATGCTTAATCAGTGAGGCACCTATCTCAGCGATCTGTCTATTTCGTTCATCC
ATAGTTGCCTGACTCCCCGTCGTGTAGATAACTACGATACGGGAGGGCTTACCATCTGGCCCCAGTGCTG
CAATGATACCGCGAGACCCACGCTCACCGGCTCCAGATTTATCAGCAATAAACCAGCCAGCCGGAAGGGC
CGAGCGCAGAAGTGGTCCTGCAACTTTATCCGCCTCCATCCAGTCTATTAATTGTTGCCGGGAAGCTAGA
GTAAGTAGTTCGCCAGTTAATAGTTTGCGCAACGTTGTTGCCATTGCTACAGGCATCGTGGTGTCACGCT
CGTCGTTTGGTATGGCTTCATTCAGCTCCGGTTCCCAACGATCAAGGCGAGTTACATGATCCCCCATGTT
GTGCAAAAAAGCGGTTAGCTCCTTCGGTCCTCCGATCGTTGTCAGAAGTAAGTTGGCCGCAGTGTTATCA
CTCATGGTTATGGCAGCACTGCATAATTCTCTTACTGTCATGCCATCCGTAAGATGCTTTTCTGTGACTG
GTGAGTACTCAACCAAGTCATTCTGAGAATAGTGTATGCGGCGACCGAGTTGCTCTTGCCCGGCGTCAAT
ACGGGATAATACCGCGCCACATAGCAGAACTTTAAAAGTGCTCATCATTGGAAAACGTTCTTCGGGGCGA
AAACTCTCAAGGATCTTACCGCTGTTGAGATCCAGTTCGATGTAACCCACTCGTGCACCCAACTGATCTT
CAGCATCTTTTACTTTCACCAGCGTTTCTGGGTGAGCAAAAACAGGAAGGCAAAATGCCGCAAAAAAGGG
AATAAGGGCGACACGGAAATGTTGAATACTCATACTCTTCCTTTTTCAATATTATTGAAGCATTTATCAG
GGTTATTGTCTCATGAGCGGATACATATTTGAATGTATTTAGAAAAATAAACAAATAGGGGTTCCGCGCA
CATTTCCCCGAAAAGTGCCACCTGGGTCCTTTTCATCACGTGCTATAAAAATAATTATAATTTAAATTTT
TTAATATAAATATATAAATTAAAAATAGAAAGTAAAAAAAGAAATTAAAGAAAAAATAGTTTTTGTTTTC
CGAAGATGTAAAAGACTCTAGGGGGATCGCCAACAAATACTACCTTTTATCTTGCTCTTCCTGCTCTCAG
GTATTAATGCCGAATTGTTTCATCTTGTCTGTGTAGAAGACCACACACGAAAATCCTGTGATTTTACATT
TTACTTATCGTTAATCGAATGTATATCTATTTAATCTGCTTTTCTTGTCTAATAAATATATATGTAAAGT
ACGCTTTTTGTTGAAATTTTTTAAACCTTTGTTTATTTTTTTTTCTTCATTCCGTAACTCTTCTACCTTC
TTTATTTACTTTCTAAAATCCAAATACAAAACATAAAAATAAATAAACACAGAGTAAATTCCCAAATTAT
TCCATCATTAAAAGATACGAGGCGCGTGTAAGTTACAGGCAAGCGATCCGTCTAAGAAACCATTATTATC
ATGACATTAACCTATAAAAATAGGCGTATCACGAGGCCCTTTCGTCTCGCGCGTTTCGGTGATGACGGTG
AAAACCTCTGACACATGCAGCTCCCGGAGACGGTCACAGCTTGTCTGTAAGCGGATGCCGGGAGCAGACA
AGCCCGTCAGGGCGCGTCAGCGGGTGTTGGCGGGTGTCGGGGCTGGCTTAACTATGCGGCATCAGAGCAG
ATTGTACTGAGAGTGCACCATACCACCTTTTCAATTCATCATTTTTTTTTTATTCTTTTTTTTGATTTCG
GTTTCCTTGAAATTTTTTTGATTCGGTAATCTCCGAACAGAAGGAAGAACGAAGGAAGGAGCACAGACTT
AGATTGGTATATATACGCATATGTAGTGTTGAAGAAACATGAAATTGCCCAGTATTCTTAACCCAACTGC
ACAGAACAAAAACCTGCAGGAAACGAAGATAAATCATGTCGAAAGCTACATATAAGGAACGTGCTGCTAC
TCATCCTAGTCCTGTTGCTGCCAAGCTATTTAATATCATGCACGAAAAGCAAACAAACTTGTGTGCTTCA
TTGGATGTTCGTACCACCAAGGAATTACTGGAGTTAGTTGAAGCATTAGGTCCCAAAATTTGTTTACTAA
AAACACATGTGGATATCTTGACTGATTTTTCCATGGAGGGCACAGTTAAGCCGCTAAAGGCATTATCCGC
CAAGTACAATTTTTTACTCTTCGAAGACAGAAAATTTGCTGACATTGGTAATACAGTCAAATTGCAGTAC
TCTGCGGGTGTATACAGAATAGCAGAATGGGCAGACATTACGAATGCACACGGTGTGGTGGGCCCAGGTA
TTGTTAGCGGTTTGAAGCAGGCGGCAGAAGAAGTAACAAAGGAACCTAGAGGCCTTTTGATGTTAGCAGA
ATTGTCATGCAAGGGCTCCCTATCTACTGGAGAATATACTAAGGGTACTGTTGACATTGCGAAGAGCGAC
AAAGATTTTGTTATCGGCTTTATTGCTCAAAGAGACATGGGTGGAAGAGATGAAGGTTACGATTGGTTGA
TTATGACACCCGGTGTGGGTTTAGATGACAAGGGAGACGCATTGGGTCAACAGTATAGAACCGTGGATGA
TGTGGTCTCTACAGGATCTGACATTATTATTGTTGGAAGAGGACTATTTGCAAAGGGAAGGGATGCTAAG
GTAGAGGGTGAACGTTACAGAAAAGCAGGCTGGGAAGCATATTTGAGAAGATGCGGCCAGCAAAACTAAA
AAACTGTATTATAAGTAAATGCATGTATACTAAACTCACAAATTAGAGCTTCAATTTAATTATATCAGTT
ATTACCCTATGCGGTGTGAAATACCGCACAGATGCGTAAGGAGAAAATACCGCATCAGGAAATTGTAAGC
GTTAATATTTTGTTAAAATTCGCGTTAAATTTTTGTTAAATCAGCTCATTTTTTAACCAATAGGCCGAAA
TCGGCAAAATCCCTTATAAATCAAAAGAATAGACCGAGATAGGGT
[37 nt withheld, positions 5716-5752]
AAAGAACGTGGACTCCAACGTCAAAGG
[49 nt withheld, positions 5780-5828]
T
[91 nt withheld, positions 5830-5920]
G
[124 nt withheld, positions 5922-6045]
CCATTCGCCATTCAGGCTGCGCAACTGTTGGGAAGGGCGATCGGTGCGGGCCTCTTCGCTATTACGCCAG
CTGGCGAAAGGGGGATGTGCTGCAAGGCGATTAAGTTGGGTAACGCCAGGGTTTTCCCAGTCACGACGTT
GTAAAACGACGGCCAGTGAGCGCGCGTAATACGACTCACTATAGGGCGAATTGGGTACCGGGCCCCCCCT
CGAGAGCGACCTCATGCTATACCTGAGAAAGCAACCTGACCTACAGGAAAGAGTTACTCAAGAATAAGAA
TTTTCGTTTTAAAACCTAAGAGTCACTTTAAAATTTGTATACACTTAT
Features (pLannotate 1.2.2; 21 found; start..end, strand, type, name):
    107..506     +  promoter       TEF1 promoter: S. cerevisiae TEF1; promoter for EF-1α
   1284..1455    +  terminator     CYC1 terminator (fragment): S. cerevisiae CYC1; transcription terminator for CYC1
   1473..1491    -  promoter       T3 promoter: promoter for bacteriophage T3 RNA polymerase
   1536..1552    -  protein_bind   lac operator: The lac repressor binds to the lac operator to inhibit transcription in E. coli. This inhibition can be relieved by adding lactose or isopropyl-β-D-thiogalactopyranoside (IPTG). lac repressor encoded by lacI
   1560..1590    -  promoter       lac promoter: promoter for the E. coli lac operon
   1605..1626    -  protein_bind   CAP binding site: CAP binding activates transcription in the presence of cAMP. E. coli catabolite activator protein
   1639..1731    -  CDS            lacI (fragment): lac repressor; lacI; The lac repressor binds to the lac operator to inhibit transcription in E. coli. This inhibition can be relieved by adding lactose or isopropyl-β-D-thiogalactopyranoside (IPTG).
   1914..2502    -  rep_origin     ori: high-copy-number ColE1/pMB1/pBR322/pUC origin of replication
   2673..3533    -  CDS            AmpR: β-lactamase; bla; confers resistance to ampicillin, carbenicillin, and related antibiotics
   3534..3638    -  promoter       AmpR promoter: bla
   3675..4178    +  misc_feature   CEN/ARS: S. cerevisiae CEN6 centromere fused to an autonomously replicating sequence
   4246..4281    +  CDS            rop (fragment): Rop protein, which maintains plasmids at low copy number; rop
   4383..4432    +  misc_feature   bom (fragment): basis of mobility region from pBR322
   4440..4655    +  promoter       URA3 promoter: S. cerevisiae URA3
   4656..5459    +  CDS            URA3: orotidine-5'-phosphate decarboxylase, required for uracil biosynthesis; S. cerevisiae URA3; yeast auxotrophic marker, counterselectable with 5-fluoroorotic acid (5-FOA)
   5538..5589    +  misc_feature   bom (fragment): basis of mobility region from pBR322
   5617..6045    -  rep_origin     f1 ori (sequence partly withheld): f1 bacteriophage origin of replication; arrow indicates direction of (+) strand synthesis
   6049..6204    -  CDS            lacZα (fragment): LacZα fragment of β-galactosidase; lacZ fragment
   6212..6230    +  promoter       T7 promoter: promoter for bacteriophage T7 RNA polymerase
   6239..6259    -  misc_feature   MCS (fragment): pBluescript multiple cloning site
   6259..51      -  terminator     ADH1 terminator (across the origin): S. cerevisiae ADH1; transcription terminator for the S. cerevisiae alcohol dehydrogenase 1 (ADH1) gene
