[The description below was written by a language model from this plasmid's Addgene catalogue record and pLannotate feature annotations shown in this document.]
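Description:
pVD_01 is a yeast expression plasmid built on the pRS416 backbone, a low-copy centromeric E. coli/S. cerevisiae shuttle vector. In yeast it is maintained through the CEN6/ARS element and selected by the URA3 auxotrophic marker, which complements uracil auxotrophy and can be counterselected with 5-fluoroorotic acid. In bacteria it replicates from a high-copy ColE1/pUC-type origin and is selected with ampicillin via the β-lactamase gene. The backbone also retains pBluescript-derived remnants: an f1 origin, T7 and T3 promoters, a lacZα fragment, and lac promoter/operator sequences, none of which play a role in the yeast expression function.

The payload is VanR from Caulobacter crescentus, a roughly 735 bp coding sequence listed in the catalogue and placed under the strong constitutive S. cerevisiae TEF1 promoter. The annotation software did not label the VanR open reading frame, but the unannotated interval between the TEF1 promoter and the downstream CYC1 terminator fragment is consistent with its size and position, giving a TEF1 promoter–VanR–CYC1 terminator cassette. An ADH1 terminator lies in reverse orientation just upstream of the TEF1 promoter, spanning the sequence origin; the record does not explain its role. The sequenced record is slightly shorter than the total size given in the catalogue.

VanR is a bacterial transcriptional regulator known to respond to vanillate, and the associated work concerns the optimisation of biosensor reporter promoters in yeast. The plasmid therefore most plausibly supplies the constitutively expressed regulator component of a small-molecule biosensor, to be paired with a separate reporter construct. No tags or reporter genes are recorded on this plasmid.
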