Addgene plasmid #149606: pVD_01
Purpose: pTEF1-VanR inserted in pRS416 backbone
Depositing lab: Michael Jensen. Depositing organization: Danmarks Tekniske Universitet. Publication: High-Resolution Scanning of Optimal Biosensor Reporter Promoters in Yeast. Ambri F, D'Ambrosio V, Di Blasi R, Maury J, Jacobsen SAB, McCloskey D, Jensen MK, Keasling JD. ACS Synth Biol. 2020 Feb 21;9(2):218-226. doi: 10.1021/acssynbio.9b00333. Epub 2020 Jan 31. PubMed 31935067.
Backbone
  Vector backbone: pRS416
  Backbone size w/o insert (bp): 5650
  Total vector size (bp): 6385
  Vector type: Yeast Expression, Synthetic Biology
Growth in bacteria
  Bacterial resistance: Ampicillin, 100 μg/mL
  Growth temperature: 37°C
  Growth strain: DH5alpha
  Copy number: Unknown
Gene/Insert
  Gene/Insert name: VanR
  Species: Caulobacter crescentus
  Insert size (bp): 735
  Promoter: TEF1
  Cloning method: Unknown
  Sequencing primers: 5′ gaaattcgcttatttagaagtgtc; 3′ CTCCTTCCTTTTCGGTTAGAG
Terms and licenses: Academic/Nonprofit Terms; Industry Terms: Not Available to Industry
How to cite: pVD_01 was a gift from Michael Jensen (Addgene plasmid # 149606 ; http://n2t.net/addgene:149606 ; RRID:Addgene_149606)
